Addgene plasmid #238566: NanoBRET BiBRET Vector, HaloTag-KRAS(G12C)_BRAF-NanoLuc
Depositing lab: Promega Corporation.
Backbone
  Vector backbone: pFC223C NanoLuc(R) CMV-Neo BiBRET-Balanced Vector and pFN222K HaloTag(R) CMV-Blast BiBRET Vector
  Vector type: Mammalian Expression
  Selectable markers: Blasticidin
Growth in bacteria
  Bacterial resistance: Kanamycin, 50 μg/mL
  Growth temperature: 37°C
  Growth strain: DH5alpha
  Copy number: High Copy
Gene/Insert 1
  Gene/Insert name: KRAS
  Species: H. sapiens (human)
  Mutation: G12C
  Entrez Gene: KRAS (a.k.a. 'C-K-RAS, C-K-RAS, CFC2, K-RAS2A, K-RAS2B, K-RAS4A, K-RAS4B, K-Ras, K-Ras 2, KI-RAS, KRAS1, KRAS2, NS, NS3, OES, RALD, RASK2, c-Ki-ras, c-Ki-ras2)
  Promoter: CMV
  Tag / fusion protein: HaloTag (R) (N terminal on backbone)
  Cloning method: Other
Gene/Insert 2
  Gene/Insert name: BRAF
  Species: H. sapiens (human)
  Entrez Gene: BRAF (a.k.a. B-RAF1, B-raf, BRAF-1, BRAF1, NS7, RAFB1)
  Tag / fusion protein: NanoLuc (R) (C terminal on backbone)
How to cite: NanoBRET BiBRET Vector, HaloTag-KRAS(G12C)_BRAF-NanoLuc was a gift from Promega Corporation (Addgene plasmid # 238566 ; http://n2t.net/addgene:238566 ; RRID:Addgene_238566)
