[The description below was written by a language model from this plasmid's Addgene catalogue record and pLannotate feature annotations shown in this document.]
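Description:
NanoBRET BiBRET Vector, HaloTag-KRAS(G12C)_BRAF-NanoLuc is an 8.7 kb mammalian expression plasmid that delivers both partners of a bioluminescence resonance energy transfer (BRET) protein-interaction assay from a single construct. The record describes it as derived from two parent BiBRET vectors, one contributing the HaloTag acceptor cassette and one the NanoLuc donor cassette. It replicates in E. coli from a high-copy ColE1/pUC-type origin and is selected with kanamycin through an EM7-driven neo (nptII) gene. In mammalian cells, selection relies on blasticidin S deaminase expressed from the SV40 enhancer/early promoter, with a synthetic poly(A) signal.

The payload is arranged as two divergent transcription units sharing a central CMV regulatory region. On one strand, the CMV enhancer and full immediate-early promoter, followed by a chimeric β-globin/immunoglobulin intron, drive an N-terminal HaloTag fused through a TEV protease site to human KRAS carrying the oncogenic G12C substitution, terminated by an SV40 poly(A) signal. On the opposite strand, a minimal CMV promoter fragment next to the same enhancer drives human BRAF fused at its C terminus to NanoLuc luciferase, also ending in an SV40 poly(A) signal. This arrangement would be expected to give weaker expression of the luciferase donor than of the acceptor, although the record does not state relative levels. T7 and SP6 promoters precede the respective coding regions, and a single loxP site lies upstream of the bacterial marker; its purpose is not stated.

When the HaloTag is labelled with a fluorescent chloroalkane ligand, proximity of KRAS(G12C) to BRAF-NanoLuc produces energy transfer. The construct is therefore suited to monitoring the RAS–RAF interaction in live cells, for example when assessing KRAS G12C-directed compounds.
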