Features (pLannotate 1.2.2; 23 found; start..end, strand, type, name):
      3..84      -  polyA_signal   SV40 poly(A) signal: SV40 polyadenylation signal
    107..190     -  CDS            large T antigen (fragment): large T antigen from SV40 (simian virus 40)
    261..773     -  CDS            Nluc: NanoLuc® luciferase human codon-optimized
    795..3092    -  CDS            BRAF (sequence withheld): BRAF_HUMAN - Also known as BRAF1, RAFB1. Experimental evidence at protein level: Swiss-Prot protein existence level 1. Protein kinase involved in the transduction of mitogenic signals from the cell membrane to the nucleus (Probable). Phosphorylates MAP2K1, and thereby activates the MAP kinase signal transduction pathway (PubMed:21441910, PubMed:29433126). May play a role in the postsynaptic responses of hippocampal neurons (PubMed:1508179). From Homo sapiens (Human).
   3131..3149    -  promoter       SP6 promoter: promoter for bacteriophage SP6 RNA polymerase
   3175..3197    -  promoter       minimal CMV promoter (fragment): human cytomegalovirus (CMV) immediate early promoter
   3207..3572    +  enhancer       CMV enhancer: human cytomegalovirus immediate early enhancer
   3574..3773    +  promoter       CMV promoter: human cytomegalovirus (CMV) immediate early promoter
   3912..4044    +  intron         chimeric intron: chimera between introns from human β-globin and immunoglobulin heavy chain genes
   4088..4106    +  promoter       T7 promoter: promoter for bacteriophage T7 RNA polymerase
   4122..5012    +  CDS            HaloTag®: modified bacterial dehalogenase that forms covalent bonds with chloroalkane derivatives
   5025..5045    +  CDS            TEV site: tobacco etch virus (TEV) protease recognition and cleavage site
   5061..5627    +  CDS            K-Ras: human small GTPase proto-oncoprotein
   5636..5691    +  misc_feature   MCS: pUC18/19 multiple cloning site
   5740..5861    -  polyA_signal   SV40 poly(A) signal: SV40 polyadenylation signal
   5884..5952    -  CDS            large T antigen (fragment): large T antigen from SV40 (simian virus 40)
   5976..6009    +  protein_bind   loxP: Cre-mediated recombination occurs in the 8-bp core sequence (GCATACAT). Cre recombinase
   6019..6066    +  promoter       EM7 promoter: synthetic bacterial promoter&nbsp
   6098..6889    +  CDS            neo: KKA2_KLEPN - Also known as kan, nptII. Experimental evidence at protein level: Swiss-Prot protein existence level 1. Resistance to kanamycin, neomycin, paromomycin, ribostamycin, butirosin and gentamicin B. From Klebsiella pneumoniae.
   7050..7638    -  rep_origin     ori: high-copy-number ColE1/pMB1/pBR322/pUC origin of replication
   7764..7812    -  polyA_signal   poly(A) signal: synthetic polyadenylation signal
   7836..8234    -  CDS            BSD: blasticidin S deaminase; Aspergillus terreus BSD; confers resistance to blasticidin
   8265..8622    -  promoter       SV40 promoter: SV40 enhancer and early promoter
>Addgene plasmid #238566 | NanoBRET BiBRET Vector, HaloTag-KRAS(G12C)_BRAF-NanoLuc | addgene full sequence | sequence record 478456 | Addgene NGS Result
CGGCAGTGAAAAAAATGCTTTATTTGTGAAATTTGTGATGCTATTGCTTTATTTGTAACCATTATAAGCT
GCAATAAACAAGTTAACAACAACAATTGCATTCATTTTATGTTTCAGGTTCAGGGGGAGGTGTGGGAGGT
TTTTTAAAGCAAGTAAAACCTCTACAAATGTGGTATGGCTGATTATGATCCGCGGCCGCAATACGTCGAC
GTTATCAGCTGACTTCGTACGAGAGCCTAGGTGTTTCTAGAGTCGCGGCCTTACGCCAGAATGCGTTCGC
ACAGCCGCCAGCCGGTCACTCCGTTGATGGTTACTCGGAACAGCAGGGAGCCGTCGGGGTTGATCAGGCG
CTCGTCGATAATTTTGTTGCCGTTCCACAGGGTCCCTGTTACAGTGATCTTTTTGCCGTCGAACACGGCG
ATGCCTTCATACGGCCGTCCGAAATAGTCGATCATGTTCGGCGTAACCCCGTCGATTACCAGTGTGCCAT
AGTGCAGGATCACCTTAAAGTGATGATCATCCACAGGGTACACCACCTTAAAAATTTTTTCGATCTGGCC
CATTTGGTCGCCGCTCAGACCTTCATACGGGATGATGACATGGATGTCGATCTTCAGCCCATTTTCACCG
CTCAGGACAATCCTTTGGATCGGAGTTACGGACACCCCGAGATTCTGAAACAAACTGGACACACCTCCCT
GTTCAAGGACTTGGTCCAGGTTGTAGCCGGCTGTCTGTCGCCAGTCCCCAACGAAATCTTCGAGTGTGAA
GACGCCGCTCGAGCCGAGAGA
[2301 nt withheld, positions 792-3092]
GGCGATCGCTAGCTGCAAAAAGAACAAGTAGCTTGTATTCTATAGTGTCACCTAAATGGGCGATCTGACG
GTTCACTAAACCAGCTCTGCTTATATAGGCCTCCCTGGCGCGCCACTAGTTATTAATAGTAATCAATTAC
GGGGTCATTAGTTCATAGCCCATATATGGAGTTCCGCGTTACATAACTTACGGTAAATGGCCCGCCTGGC
TGACCGCCCAACGACCCCCGCCCATTGACGTCAATAATGACGTATGTTCCCATAGTAACGCCAATAGGGA
CTTTCCATTGACGTCAATGGGTGGAGTATTTACGGTAAACTGCCCACTTGGCAGTACATCAAGTGTATCA
TATGCCAAGTCCGCCCCCTATTGACGTCAATGACGGTAAATGGCCCGCCTGGCATTATGCCCAGTACATG
ACCTTACGGGACTTTCCTACTTGGCAGTACATCTACGTATTAGTCATCGCTATTACCATGGTGATGCGGT
TTTGGCAGTACACCAATGGGCGTGGATAGCGGTTTGACTCACGGGGATTTCCAAGTCTCCACCCCATTGA
CGTCAATGGGAGTTTGTTTTGGCACCAAAATCAACGGGACTTTCCAAAATGTCGTAATAACCCCGCCCCG
TTGACGCAAATGGGCGGTAGGCGTGTACGGTGGGAGGTCTATATAAGCAGAGCTGGTTTAGTGAACCGTC
AGATCACTAGAAGCTTTATTGCGGTAGTTTATCACAGTTAAATTGCTAACGCAGTCAGTGCTTCTGACAC
AACAGTCTCGAACTTAAGCTGCAGAAGTTGGTCGTGAGGCACTGGGCAGGTAAGTATCAAGGTTACAAGA
CAGGTTTAAGGAGACCAATAGAAACTGGGCTTGTCGAGACAGAGAAGACTCTTGCGTTTCTGATAGGCAC
CTATTGGTCTTACTGACATCCACTTTGCCTTTCTCTCCACAGGTGTCCACTCCCAGTTCAATTACAGCTC
TTAAGGCTAGAGTATTAATACGACTCACTATAGGGCTAGCAAAGCCACCATGGCAGAAATCGGTACTGGC
TTTCCATTCGACCCCCATTATGTGGAAGTCCTGGGCGAGCGCATGCACTACGTCGATGTTGGTCCGCGCG
ATGGCACCCCTGTGCTGTTCCTGCACGGTAACCCGACCTCCTCCTACGTGTGGCGCAACATCATCCCGCA
TGTTGCACCGACCCATCGCTGCATTGCTCCAGACCTGATCGGTATGGGCAAATCCGACAAACCAGACCTG
GGTTATTTCTTCGACGACCACGTCCGCTTCATGGATGCCTTCATCGAAGCCCTGGGTCTGGAAGAGGTCG
TCCTGGTCATTCACGACTGGGGCTCCGCTCTGGGTTTCCACTGGGCCAAGCGCAATCCAGAGCGCGTCAA
AGGTATTGCATTTATGGAGTTCATCCGCCCTATCCCGACCTGGGACGAATGGCCAGAATTTGCCCGCGAG
ACCTTCCAGGCCTTCCGCACCACCGACGTCGGCCGCAAGCTGATCATCGATCAGAACGTTTTTATCGAGG
GTACGCTGCCGATGGGTGTCGTCCGCCCGCTGACTGAAGTCGAGATGGACCATTACCGCGAGCCGTTCCT
GAATCCTGTTGACCGCGAGCCACTGTGGCGCTTCCCAAACGAGCTGCCAATCGCCGGTGAGCCAGCGAAC
ATCGTCGCGCTGGTCGAAGAATACATGGACTGGCTGCACCAGTCCCCTGTCCCGAAGCTGCTGTTCTGGG
GCACCCCAGGCGTTCTGATCCCACCGGCCGAAGCCGCTCGCCTGGCCAAAAGCCTGCCTAACTGCAAGGC
TGTGGACATCGGCCCGGGTCTGAATCTGCTGCAAGAAGACAACCCGGACCTGATCGGCAGCGAGATCGCG
CGCTGGCTGTCGACGCTCGAGATTTCCGGCGAGCCAACCACTGAGGATCTGTACTTTCAGAGCGATAACG
CGATCGCCATGACTGAATATAAACTTGTGGTAGTTGGAGCTTGCGGCGTAGGCAAGAGTGCCTTGACGAT
ACAGCTAATTCAGAATCATTTTGTGGACGAATATGATCCAACAATAGAGGATTCCTACAGGAAGCAAGTA
GTAATTGATGGAGAAACCTGTCTCTTGGATATTCTCGACACAGCAGGTCAAGAGGAGTACAGTGCAATGA
GGGACCAGTACATGAGGACTGGGGAGGGCTTTCTTTGTGTATTTGCCATAAATAATACTAAATCATTTGA
AGATATTCACCATTATAGAGAACAAATTAAAAGAGTTAAGGACTCTGAAGATGTACCTATGGTCCTAGTA
GGAAATAAATGTGATTTGCCTTCTAGAACAGTAGACACAAAACAGGCTCAGGACTTAGCAAGAAGTTATG
GAATTCCTTTTATTGAAACATCAGCAAAGACAAGACAGGGTGTTGATGATGCCTTCTATACATTAGTTCG
AGAAATTCGAAAACATAAAGAAAAGATGAGCAAAGATGGTAAAAAGAAGAAAAAGAAGTCAAAGACAAAG
TGTGTAATTATGTAAGTTTAAACGAATTCGGGCTCGGTACCCGGGGATCCTCTAGAGTCGACCTGCAGGC
ATGCAAGCTGATTTGGCTGCTGCCACCGCTGAGCAAGGCCGCTTCGAGCAGACATGATAAGATACATTGA
TGAGTTTGGACAAACCACAACTAGAATGCAGTGAAAAAAATGCTTTATTTGTGAAATTTGTGATGCTATT
GCTTTATTTGTAACCATTATAAGCTGCAATAAACAAGTTAACAACAACAATTGCATTCATTTTATGTTTC
AGGTTCAGGGGGAGATGTGGGAGGTTTTTTTAAGCAAGTAAAACCTCTACAAATGTGGTAAAATCTTAAT
TAAGAATTCTAATATAACTTCGTATAGCATACATTATACGAAGTTATGGATCCACTGTTGACAATTAATC
ATCGGCATAGTATATCGGCATAGTATAATACGACAAGGTGAGGAACTAAACCCAGGAGGCAGATCATGAT
TGAACAAGATGGATTGCACGCAGGTTCTCCGGCCGCTTGGGTGGAGAGGCTATTCGGCTATGACTGGGCA
CAACAGACAATCGGCTGCTCTGATGCCGCCGTGTTCCGGCTGTCAGCGCAGGGGCGCCCGGTTCTTTTTG
TCAAGACCGACCTGTCCGGTGCCCTGAATGAACTGCAGGACGAGGCAGCGCGGCTATCGTGGCTGGCCAC
GACGGGCGTTCCTTGCGCAGCTGTGCTCGACGTTGTCACTGAAGCGGGAAGGGACTGGCTGCTATTGGGC
GAAGTGCCGGGGCAGGATCTCCTGTCATCTCACCTTGCTCCTGCCGAGAAAGTATCCATCATGGCTGATG
CAATGCGGCGGCTGCATACGCTTGATCCGGCTACCTGCCCATTCGACCACCAAGCGAAACATCGCATCGA
GCGAGCACGTACTCGGATGGAAGCCGGTCTTGTCGATCAGGATGATCTGGACGAAGAGCATCAGGGGCTC
GCGCCAGCCGAACTGTTCGCCAGGCTCAAGGCGCGCATGCCCGACGGCGAGGATCTCGTCGTGACCCATG
GCGATGCCTGCTTGCCGAATATCATGGTGGAAAATGGCCGCTTTTCTGGATTCATCGACTGTGGCCGGCT
GGGTGTGGCGGACCGCTATCAGGACATAGCGTTGGCTACCCGTGATATTGCTGAAGAGCTTGGCGGCGAA
TGGGCTGACCGCTTCCTCGTGCTTTACGGTATCGCCGCTCCCGATTCGCAGCGCATCGCCTTCTATCGCC
TTCTTGACGAGTTCTTCTGATTCGAAATGACCGACCAAGCGACGCCCAACCGGTATCAGCTCACTCAAAG
GCGGTAATACGGTTATCCACAGAATCAGGGGATAACGCAGGAAAGAACATGTGAGCAAAAGGCCAGCAAA
AGGCCAGGAACCGTAAAAAGGCCGCGTTGCTGGCGTTTTTCCATAGGCTCCGCCCCCCTGACGAGCATCA
CAAAAATCGACGCTCAAGTCAGAGGTGGCGAAACCCGACAGGACTATAAAGATACCAGGCGTTTCCCCCT
GGAAGCTCCCTCGTGCGCTCTCCTGTTCCGACCCTGCCGCTTACCGGATACCTGTCCGCCTTTCTCCCTT
CGGGAAGCGTGGCGCTTTCTCATAGCTCACGCTGTAGGTATCTCAGTTCGGTGTAGGTCGTTCGCTCCAA
GCTGGGCTGTGTGCACGAACCCCCCGTTCAGCCCGACCGCTGCGCCTTATCCGGTAACTATCGTCTTGAG
TCCAACCCGGTAAGACACGACTTATCGCCACTGGCAGCAGCCACTGGTAACAGGATTAGCAGAGCGAGGT
ATGTAGGCGGTGCTACAGAGTTCTTGAAGTGGTGGCCTAACTACGGCTACACTAGAAGGACAGTATTTGG
TATCTGCGCTCTGCTGAAGCCAGTTACCTTCGGAAAAAGAGTTGGTAGCTCTTGATCCGGCAAACAAACC
ACCGCTGGTAGCGGTGGTTTTTTTGTTTGCAAGCAGCAGATTACGCGCAGAAAAAAAGGATTTCAAGAAG
ATCCTTTGATCTTTTCTACGGGGTCTGACGCTCAGTGGAACGAAAACTCACGTTAAGGGATTTTGGTCAT
GAGATTATCAAAAAGGATCTTCACCTAGATCCTTTTATAGTCCGGAATCGTCACACAAAAAACCAACACA
CAGATGTAATGAAAATAAAGATATTTTATTGCGGCCATCGTGATGGCTAGAGTTTAGCCCTCCCACACAT
AACCAGAGGGCAGCAATTCACGAATCCCAACTGCCGTCGGCTGTCCATCACTGTCCTTCACTATGGCTTT
GATCCCAGGATGCAGATCGAGAAGCACCTGTCGGCACCGTCCGCAGGGGCTCAAGATGCCCCTGTTCTCA
TTTCCGATCGCGACGATACAAGTCAGGTTGCCAGCTGCCGCAGCAGCAGCAGTGCCCAGCACCACGAGTT
CTGCACAAGGTCCCCCAGTAAAATGATATACATTGACACCAGTGAAGATGCGGCCGTCGCTAGAGAGAGC
TGCGCTGGCGACGCTGTAGTCTTCAGAGATGGGGATGCTGTTGATTGTAGCCGTTGCTCTTTCAATGAGG
GTGGATTCTTCTTGAGACAAAGGCTTGGCCATGGTGGCGCTAGTGTCAGAAGAATCGAGCTTTTTGCAAA
AGCCTAGGCCTCCAAAAAAGCCTCCTCACTACTTCTGGAATAGCTCAGAGGCCGAGGCGGCCTCGGCCTC
TGCATAAATAAAAAAAATTAGTCAGCCATGGGGCGGAGAATGGGCGGAACTGGGCGGAGTTAGGGGCGGG
ATGGGCGGAGTTAGGGGCGGGACTATGGTTGCTGACTAATTGAGATGCATGCTTTGCATACTTCTGCCTG
CTGGGGAGCCTGGGGACTTTCCACACCTGGTTGCTGACTAATTGAGATGCATGCTTTGCATACTTCTGCC
TGCTGGGGAGCCTGGGGACTTTCCACACCCTAACTGACACACATTCCACAGCTGGTTCTTTCCGCCTCAG
AAGGTACCTAACCAAGTTCCTCTTTCAGAGGTTATTTCAGGCCATGGTGCTGCGCAAGACGCGTTAATTA
AGACGT
